Addgene plasmid #105996: sgLenti
Purpose: (Empty Backbone) single sgRNA expression vector
Depositing lab: Mike McManus. Depositing organization: University of California, San Francisco (UCSF). Publication: Dual gene activation and knockout screen reveals directional dependencies in genetic networks. Boettcher M, Tian R, Blau JA, Markegard E, Wagner RT, Wu D, Mo X, Biton A, Zaitlen N, Fu H, McCormick F, Kampmann M, McManus MT. Nat Biotechnol. 2018 Jan 15. pii: nbt.4062. doi: 10.1038/nbt.4062. PubMed 29334369.
Backbone
  Vector backbone: pBR322
  Vector type: Mammalian Expression, Lentiviral, CRISPR ; S.pyogenes sgRNA expression vector
  Promoter: U6
  Selectable markers: Puromycin ; mCherry
Growth in bacteria
  Bacterial resistance: Ampicillin, 100 μg/mL
  Growth temperature: 37°C
  Growth strain: NEB Stable
  Copy number: Unknown
Gene/Insert
  Cloning method: Gibson Cloning
Terms and licenses: Academic/Nonprofit Terms; Industry Terms: Not Available to Industry
Depositor comments: This is the 'empty' sgRNA expression vector with a 1286 bp stuffer sequence. AarI digest cuts out the stuffer sequence and leaves sticky ends on the backbone. sgRNA inserts should be of the format 5'-TTGG(N20) for the top strand and 5'-AAAC-(N20) for the bottom strand for T4 cloning.
How to cite: sgLenti was a gift from Mike McManus (Addgene plasmid # 105996 ; http://n2t.net/addgene:105996 ; RRID:Addgene_105996)
