[The description below was written by a language model from this plasmid's Addgene catalogue record.]
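Description:
sgLenti is an empty lentiviral backbone for expressing a single Streptococcus pyogenes-type sgRNA in mammalian cells. It is built on a pBR322-derived plasmid and is propagated in E. coli under ampicillin selection. The recommended host is a recombination-deficient "stable" strain, a common choice for lentiviral plasmids because their repeated long terminal repeat sequences are prone to rearrangement. The copy number is not recorded, and no feature table is provided, so the individual lentiviral elements and the exact layout of the marker cassette cannot be described from the record.

The guide RNA cassette is driven by a U6 promoter, an RNA polymerase III promoter widely used for short, defined transcripts such as sgRNAs. In the deposited form, the position where the targeting sequence belongs is occupied by a 1286 bp stuffer. Digestion with AarI, a type IIS restriction enzyme, releases the stuffer and leaves non-palindromic sticky ends on the backbone. A pair of annealed oligonucleotides carrying a 20-nucleotide spacer and matching four-base overhangs can then be ligated in directionally. The record also lists Gibson assembly as a cloning method.

For mammalian cells, the vector carries puromycin resistance and mCherry. Transduced cells can therefore be enriched by drug selection and tracked or sorted by red fluorescence. The promoter driving these markers is not stated. The record lists no Cas9 component, so the nuclease or a dCas9-based effector would presumably be supplied separately. The associated publication describes combined gene activation and knockout screening, so the vector fits both individual guide delivery and pooled CRISPR library construction.
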