>Addgene plasmid #105996 | sgLenti | depositor full sequence | sequence record 205607 | sgLenti sequence 10220 bps
GGGAGATCTCCCGATCCCCTATGGTGCACTCTCAGTACAATCTGCTCTGATGCCGCATAGTTAAGCCAGT
ATCTGCTCCCTGCTTGTGTGTTGGAGGTCGCTGAGTAGTGCGCGAGCAAAATTTAAGCTACAACAAGGCA
AGGCTTGACCGACAATTGCATGAAGAATCTGCTTAGGGTTAGGCGTTTTGCGCTGCTTCGCGATGTACGG
GCCAGATATACGCGTTGACATTGATTATTGACTAGTTATTAATAGTAATCAATTACGGGGTCATTAGTTC
ATAGCCCATATATGGAGTTCCGCGTTACATAACTTACGGTAAATGGCCCGCCTGGCTGACCGCCCAACGA
CCCCCGCCCATTGACGTCAATAATGACGTATGTTCCCATAGTAACGCCAATAGGGACTTTCCATTGACGT
CAATGGGTGGAGTATTTACGGTAAACTGCCCACTTGGCAGTACATCAAGTGTATCATATGCCAAGTACGC
CCCCTATTGACGTCAATGACGGTAAATGGCCCGCCTGGCATTATGCCCAGTACATGACCTTATGGGACTT
TCCTACTTGGCAGTACATCTACGTATTAGTCATCGCTATTACCATGGTGATGCGGTTTTGGCAGTACATC
AATGGGCGTGGATAGCGGTTTGACTCACGGGGATTTCCAAGTCTCCACCCCATTGACGTCAATGGGAGTT
TGTTTTGGCACCAAAATCAACGGGACTTTCCAAAATGTCGTAACAACTCCGCCCCATTGACGCAAATGGG
CGGTAGGCGTGTACGGTGGGAGGTCTATATAAGCAGCGCGTTTTGCCTGTACTGGGTCTCTCTGGTTAGA
CCAGATCTGAGCCTGGGAGCTCTCTGGCTAACTAGGGAACCCACTGCTTAAGCCTCAATAAAGCTTGCCT
TGAGTGCTTCAAGTAGTGTGTGCCCGTCTGTTGTGTGACTCTGGTAACTAGAGATCCCTCAGACCCTTTT
AGTCAGTGTGGAAAATCTCTAGCAGTGGCGCCCGAACAGGGACTTGAAAGCGAAAGGGAAACCAGAGGAG
CTCTCTCGACGCAGGACTCGGCTTGCTGAAGCGCGCACGGCAAGAGGCGAGGGGCGGCGACTGGTGAGTA
CGCCAAAAATTTTGACTAGCGGAGGCTAGAAGGAGAGAGATGGGTGCGAGAGCGTCAGTATTAAGCGGGG
GAGAATTAGATCGCGATGGGAAAAAATTCGGTTAAGGCCAGGGGGAAAGAAAAAATATAAATTAAAACAT
ATAGTATGGGCAAGCAGGGAGCTAGAACGATTCGCAGTTAATCCTGGCCTGTTAGAAACATCAGAAGGCT
GTAGACAAATACTGGGACAGCTACAACCATCCCTTCAGACAGGATCAGAAGAACTTAGATCATTATATAA
TACAGTAGCAACCCTCTATTGTGTGCATCAAAGGATAGAGATAAAAGACACCAAGGAAGCTTTAGACAAG
ATAGAGGAAGAGCAAAACAAAAGTAAGACCACCGCACAGCAAGCGGCCGGCCGCTGATCTTCAGACCTGG
AGGAGGAGATATGAGGGACAATTGGAGAAGTGAATTATATAAATATAAAGTAGTAAAAATTGAACCATTA
GGAGTAGCACCCACCAAGGCAAAGAGAAGAGTGGTGCAGAGAGAAAAAAGAGCAGTGGGAATAGGAGCTT
TGTTCCTTGGGTTCTTGGGAGCAGCAGGAAGCACTATGGGCGCAGCGTCAATGACGCTGACGGTACAGGC
CAGACAATTATTGTCTGGTATAGTGCAGCAGCAGAACAATTTGCTGAGGGCTATTGAGGCGCAACAGCAT
CTGTTGCAACTCACAGTCTGGGGCATCAAGCAGCTCCAGGCAAGAATCCTGGCTGTGGAAAGATACCTAA
AGGATCAACAGCTCCTGGGGATTTGGGGTTGCTCTGGAAAACTCATTTGCACCACTGCTGTGCCTTGGAA
TGCTAGTTGGAGTAATAAATCTCTGGAACAGATTTGGAATCACACGACCTGGATGGAGTGGGACAGAGAA
ATTAACAATTACACAAGCTTAATACACTCCTTAATTGAAGAATCGCAAAACCAGCAAGAAAAGAATGAAC
AAGAATTATTGGAATTAGATAAATGGGCAAGTTTGTGGAATTGGTTTAACATAACAAATTGGCTGTGGTA
TATAAAATTATTCATAATGATAGTAGGAGGCTTGGTAGGTTTAAGAATAGTTTTTGCTGTACTTTCTATA
GTGAATAGAGTTAGGCAGGGATATTCACCATTATCGTTTCAGACCCACCTCCCAACCCCGAGGGGACCCG
ACAGGCCCGAAGGAATAGAAGAAGAAGGTGGAGAGAGAGACAGAGACAGATCCATTCGATTAGTGAACGG
ATCGGCACTGCGTGCGCCAATTCTGCAGACAAATGGCAGTATTCATCCACAATTTTAAAAGAAAAGGGGG
GATTGGGGGGTACAGTGCAGGGGAAAGAATAGTAGACATAATAGCAACAGACATACAAACTAAAGAATTA
CAAAAACAAATTACAAAAATTCAAAATTTTCGGGTTTATTACAGGGACAGCAGAGATCCAGTTTGGTTAG
TACCGGGCCCGCTCTAGAGATCCGACGCGCCATCTCTAGGCCCGCGCCGGCCCCCTCGCACGGACTTGTG
GGAGAAGCTCGGCTACTCCCCTGCCCCGGTTAATTTGCATATAATATTTCCTAGTAACTATAGAGGCTTA
ATGTGCGATAAAAGACAGATAATCTGTTCTTTTTAATACTAGCTACATTTTACATGATAGGCTTGGATTT
CTATAACTTCGTATAGCATACATTATACGAAGTTATAAACAGCACAAAAGGAAACTCACCCTAACTGTAA
AGTAATTGTGTGTTTTGAGACTATAAGTATCCCTTGGAGAACCACCTTGTTGGAGACGCAGGTGTCACTG
GCGCTGTTGGTGCCGGCACCTGACACAGCAGAGGATGCAGAGCCCAAGGAAACCCAGAAAGCCGAAGGAG
CCACCCAGCACGCAAGCCAGGAACACTGTCTGGTTCACCCCTCTGGATAAAACCTGGATCCTGGAGTCCA
TCTTGACCTTATCACCTTCACTCAGTAGACACTGCCACAGCCCTGTCTCAGGGGCCACCACTTGAACTAC
TTTCTGCTCCTCAGAGACCCTGGCCTCCTGGTTCTCCTGCTTCAGGGTCAGTCTCATCTTGGGAGAGGTA
GGTCCCATCACCTCACAGGTCAAAGTATTGTTGAGCTGAGCCACTTTCATCACCACCAGGTTCACTTCCT
GATGCAGTGTCCCTTTGTCCAGAGTCAGAGTCAGGTTGCCAGAACCAGCAAACTGAAGCGAGACCTGGGG
TATCTTGAGGGTGAGTGGGAGCGTTTCCTTCAGCTGGAGCTTGAGGTCTTTGGTGGACTTTTGTACGGAC
ACCTCTTTGTTCTTTATGGAGAAGGAGATCCAGGGCTGGAAGAAAGAATCCTTCTCTGCCTTCCACATCA
GCTCTCCCCACCCGTTTTCCTCTGCAAAGTTGAGTGGGAAGGAGAACTCCGCTGACTCTCCCTCACTCTT
ATAGGCCGTGATAGCTGTGCTCTGAAAACCCAGCACTGAGAGTGTCATGCCGAACCAGTTCTTTTTCTGG
TCCAGGGTCACGGTGCAGTTCCAGAAGTCGCTGTCCTGAACCCTTAGGTTGGACATGGAGAGAACTTTGG
AACCACTGACAACTTTACCCTTTTTGTGTTTGCACTCTGTCAAGGGGTTAGAGACCTTAGAGTTGCTATC
CAAGGTCAGGGTCAGGCTCTGCCCTTGCAACAGGCTGGTACCCGGACTGAAGGTCACTTTGAACACCCAC
AACTCCACCTCCTCTTTCCTGTTCTCCAGCTCACAGATATAAGTCTGAGAGTCTTCCATCTTAAGTTTAT
TGATGATGAGAGGAAACGATCCTTTCTCCCATGCCCCTTTTTTGGAATCAAAACGATCAAACTGCGAAGG
CGAACCTCCTCTAATTAATACACCTTTGCCATGCTGCCCCAGAATCTTCCTCTGGTCAGAGAACTTCCAG
GTGAAGACTGTGATCTTCTTCTGGGAACTCTCGCAGGGCAGTTCTGCTGATTCCCCTTCCTTCCCCAGCA
CCAGCGTCTTCCCTTGAGTGACAGCTAGGAGTTGTGACAGCTGCAGCAGCAGCAGCAGCAAGCGCCTAAG
AGAGATGGCTCGGCACATGTCACCTGCGATCGTTTAAGAGCTATGCTGGAAACAGCATAGCAAGTTTAAA
TAAGGCTAGTCCGTTATCAACTTGAAAAAGTGGCACCGAGTCGGTGCTTTTTTTGCGGCCGCGTGGATAA
CCGTATTACCGCCATGCATGGTCACAGACTAGCGTAGGGGTTGCAGATCGGAAGAGCACACGCGTCTGAA
CTCCAGTCACTGCATGTGCCCGTCAGTGGGCAGAGCGCACATCGCCCACAGTCCCCGAGAAGTTGGGGGG
AGGGGTCGGCAATTGAACCGGTGCCTAGAGAAGGTGGCGCGGGGTAAACTGGGAAAGTGATGTCGTGTAC
TGGCTCCGCCTTTTTCCCGAGGGTGGGGGAGAACCGTATATAAGTGCAGTAGTCGCCGTGAACGTTCTTT
TTCGCAACGGGTTTGCCGCCAGAACACAGGTAAGTGCCGTGTGTGGTTCCCGCGGGCCTGGCCTCTTTAC
GGGTTATGGCCCTTGCGTGCCTTGAATTACTTCCACCTGGCTGCAGTACGTGATTCTTGATCCCGAGCTT
CGGGTTGGAAGTGGGTGGGAGAGTTCGAGGCCTTGCGCTTAAGGAGCCCCTTCGCCTCGTGCTTGAGTTG
AGGCCTGGCCTGGGCGCTGGGGCCGCCGCGTGCGAATCTGGTGGCACCTTCGCGCCTGTCTCGCTGCTTT
CGATAAGTCTCTAGCCATTTAAAATTTTTGATGACCTGCTGCGACGCTTTTTTTCTGGCAAGATAGTCTT
GTAAATGCGGGCCAAGATCTGCACACTGGTATTTCGGTTTTTGGGGCCGCGGGCGGCGACGGGGCCCGTG
CGTCCCAGCGCACATGTTCGGCGAGGCGGGGCCTGCGAGCGCGGCCACCGAGAATCGGACGGGGGTAGTC
TCAAGCTGGCCGGCCTGCTCTGGTGCCTGGCCTCGCGCCGCCGTGTATCGCCCCGCCCTGGGCGGCAAGG
CTGGCCCGGTCGGCACCAGTTGCGTGAGCGGAAAGATGGCCGCTTCCCGGCCCTGCTGCAGGGAGCTCAA
AATGGAGGACGCGGCGCTCGGGAGAGCGGGCGGGTGAGTCACCCACACAAAGGAAAAGGGCCTTTCCGTC
CTCAGCCGTCGCTTCATGTGACTCCACGGAGTACCGGGCGCCGTCCAGGCACCTCGATTAGTTCTCGCGC
TTTTGGAGTACGTCGTCTTTAGGTTGGGGGGAGGGGTTTTATGCGATGGAGTTTCCCCACACTGAGTGGG
TGGAGACTGAAGTTAGGCCAGCTTGGCACTTGATGTAATTCTCCTTGGAATTTGCCCTTTTTGAGTTTGG
ATCTTGGTTCATTCTCAAGCCTCAGACAGTGGTTCAAAGTTTTTTTCTTCCATTTCAGGTGTCGTGAGCT
AGCCCACCATGACCGAGTACAAGCCCACGGTGCGCCTCGCCACCCGCGACGACGTCCCCCGGGCCGTACG
CACCCTCGCCGCCGCGTTCGCCGACTACCCCGCCACGCGCCACACCGTCGACCCGGACCGCCACATCGAG
CGGGTCACCGAGCTGCAAGAACTCTTCCTCACGCGCGTCGGGCTCGACATCGGCAAGGTGTGGGTCGCGG
ACGACGGCGCCGCGGTGGCGGTCTGGACCACGCCGGAGAGCGTCGAAGCGGGGGCGGTGTTCGCCGAGAT
CGGCCCGCGCATGGCCGAGTTGAGCGGTTCCCGGCTGGCCGCGCAGCAACAGATGGAAGGCCTCCTGGCG
CCGCACCGGCCCAAGGAGCCCGCGTGGTTCCTGGCCACCGTCGGCGTCTCGCCCGACCACCAGGGCAAGG
GTCTGGGCAGCGCCGTCGTGCTCCCCGGAGTGGAGGCGGCCGAGCGCGCCGGGGTGCCCGCCTTCCTGGA
GACCTCCGCGCCCCGCAACCTCCCCTTCTACGAGCGGCTCGGCTTCACCGTCACCGCCGACGTCGAGGTG
CCCGAAGGACCGCGCACCTGGTGCATGACCCGCAAGCCCGGTGCCGGATCGGGAGAGGGCAGAGGAAGTC
TGCTAACATGCGGTGACGTCGAGGAGAATCCTGGCCCACCGGTCGCCACCATGGTGAGCAAGGGCGAGGA
GGATAACATGGCCATCATCAAGGAGTTCATGCGCTTCAAGGTGCACATGGAGGGCTCCGTGAACGGCCAC
GAGTTCGAGATCGAGGGCGAGGGCGAGGGCCGCCCCTACGAGGGCACCCAGACCGCCAAGCTGAAGGTGA
CCAAGGGTGGCCCCCTGCCCTTCGCCTGGGACATCCTGTCCCCTCAGTTCATGTACGGCTCCAAGGCCTA
CGTGAAGCACCCCGCCGACATCCCCGACTACTTGAAGCTGTCCTTCCCCGAGGGCTTCAAGTGGGAGCGC
GTGATGAACTTCGAGGACGGCGGCGTGGTGACCGTGACCCAGGACTCCTCCCTGCAGGACGGCGAGTTCA
TCTACAAGGTGAAGCTGCGCGGCACCAACTTCCCCTCCGACGGCCCCGTAATGCAGAAGAAGACCATGGG
CTGGGAGGCCTCCTCCGAGCGGATGTACCCCGAGGACGGCGCCCTGAAGGGCGAGATCAAGCAGAGGCTG
AAGCTGAAGGACGGCGGCCACTACGACGCTGAGGTCAAGACCACCTACAAGGCCAAGAAGCCCGTGCAGC
TGCCCGGCGCCTACAACGTCAACATCAAGTTGGACATCACCTCCCACAACGAGGACTACACCATCGTGGA
ACAGTACGAACGCGCCGAGGGCCGCCACTCCACCGGCGGCATGGACGAGCTGTACAAGGGAGCTGATCCA
AAAAAGAAGAGAAAGGTATAGTTAATTAAGTCGAGGGACCTAACATGTTTAAGGGTTCCGGTTCCACTAG
GTACAATTCGATATCAAGCTTATCGATAATCAACCTCTGGATTACAAAATTTGTGAAAGATTGACTGGTA
TTCTTAACTATGTTGCTCCTTTTACGCTATGTGGATACGCTGCTTTAATGCCTTTGTATCATGCTATTGC
TTCCCGTATGGCTTTCATTTTCTCCTCCTTGTATAAATCCTGGTTGCTGTCTCTTTATGAGGAGTTGTGG
CCCGTTGTCAGGCAACGTGGCGTGGTGTGCACTGTGTTTGCTGACGCAACCCCCACTGGTTGGGGCATTG
CCACCACCTGTCAGCTCCTTTCCGGGACTTTCGCTTTCCCCCTCCCTATTGCCACGGCGGAACTCATCGC
CGCCTGCCTTGCCCGCTGCTGGACAGGGGCTCGGCTGTTGGGCACTGACAATTCCGTGGTGTTGTCGGGG
AAATCATCGTCCTTTCCTTGGCTGCTCGCCTGTGTTGCCACCTGGATTCTGCGCGGGACGTCCTTCTGCT
ACGTCCCTTCGGCCCTCAATCCAGCGGACCTTCCTTCCCGCGGCCTGCTGCCGGCTCTGCGGCCTCTTCC
GCGTCTTCGCCTTCGCCCTCAGACGAGTCGGATCTCCCTTTGGGCCGCCTCCCCGCATCGATACCGTCGA
CCTCGATCGAGACCTAGAAAAACATGGAGCAATCACAAGTAGCAATACAGCAGCTACCAATGCTGATTGT
GCCTGGCTAGAAGCACAAGAGGAGGAGGAGGTGGGTTTTCCAGTCACACCTCAGGTACCTTTAAGACCAA
TGACTTACAAGGCAGCTGTAGATCTTAGCCACTTTTTAAAAGAAAAGGGGGGACTGGAAGGGCTAATTCA
CTCCCAACGAAGACAAGATATCCTTGATCTGTGGATCTACCACACACAAGGCTACTTCCCTGATTGGCAG
AACTACACACCAGGGCCAGGGATCAGATATCCACTGACCTTTGGATGGTGCTACAAGCTAGTACCAGTTG
AGCAAGAGAAGGTAGAAGAAGCCAATGAAGGAGAGAACACCCGCTTGTTACACCCTGTGAGCCTGCATGG
GATGGATGACCCGGAGAGAGAAGTATTAGAGTGGAGGTTTGACAGCCGCCTAGCATTTCATCACATGGCC
CGAGAGCTGCATCCGGACTGTACTGGGTCTCTCTGGTTAGACCAGATCTGAGCCTGGGAGCTCTCTGGCT
AACTAGGGAACCCACTGCTTAAGCCTCAATAAAGCTTGCCTTGAGTGCTTCAAGTAGTGTGTGCCCGTCT
GTTGTGTGACTCTGGTAACTAGAGATCCCTCAGACCCTTTTAGTCAGTGTGGAAAATCTCTAGCAGCATG
TGAGCAAAAGGCCAGCAAAAGGCCAGGAACCGTAAAAAGGCCGCGTTGCTGGCGTTTTTCCATAGGCTCC
GCCCCCCTGACGAGCATCACAAAAATCGACGCTCAAGTCAGAGGTGGCGAAACCCGACAGGACTATAAAG
ATACCAGGCGTTTCCCCCTGGAAGCTCCCTCGTGCGCTCTCCTGTTCCGACCCTGCCGCTTACCGGATAC
CTGTCCGCCTTTCTCCCTTCGGGAAGCGTGGCGCTTTCTCATAGCTCACGCTGTAGGTATCTCAGTTCGG
TGTAGGTCGTTCGCTCCAAGCTGGGCTGTGTGCACGAACCCCCCGTTCAGCCCGACCGCTGCGCCTTATC
CGGTAACTATCGTCTTGAGTCCAACCCGGTAAGACACGACTTATCGCCACTGGCAGCAGCCACTGGTAAC
AGGATTAGCAGAGCGAGGTATGTAGGCGGTGCTACAGAGTTCTTGAAGTGGTGGCCTAACTACGGCTACA
CTAGAAGAACAGTATTTGGTATCTGCGCTCTGCTGAAGCCAGTTACCTTCGGAAAAAGAGTTGGTAGCTC
TTGATCCGGCAAACAAACCACCGCTGGTAGCGGTGGTTTTTTTGTTTGCAAGCAGCAGATTACGCGCAGA
AAAAAAGGATCTCAAGAAGATCCTTTGATCTTTTCTACGGGGTCTGACGCTCAGTGGAACGAAAACTCAC
GTTAAGGGATTTTGGTCATGAGATTATCAAAAAGGATCTTCACCTAGATCCTTTTAAATTAAAAATGAAG
TTTTAAATCAATCTAAAGTATATATGAGTAAACTTGGTCTGACAGTTACCAATGCTTAATCAGTGAGGCA
CCTATCTCAGCGATCTGTCTATTTCGTTCATCCATAGTTGCCTGACTCCCCGTCGTGTAGATAACTACGA
TACGGGAGGGCTTACCATCTGGCCCCAGTGCTGCAATGATACCGCGAGACCCACGCTCACCGGCTCCAGA
TTTATCAGCAATAAACCAGCCAGCCGGAAGGGCCGAGCGCAGAAGTGGTCCTGCAACTTTATCCGCCTCC
ATCCAGTCTATTAATTGTTGCCGGGAAGCTAGAGTAAGTAGTTCGCCAGTTAATAGTTTGCGCAACGTTG
TTGCCATTGCTACAGGCATCGTGGTGTCACGCTCGTCGTTTGGTATGGCTTCATTCAGCTCCGGTTCCCA
ACGATCAAGGCGAGTTACATGATCCCCCATGTTGTGCAAAAAAGCGGTTAGCTCCTTCGGTCCTCCGATC
GTTGTCAGAAGTAAGTTGGCCGCAGTGTTATCACTCATGGTTATGGCAGCACTGCATAATTCTCTTACTG
TCATGCCATCCGTAAGATGCTTTTCTGTGACTGGTGAGTACTCAACCAAGTCATTCTGAGAATAGTGTAT
GCGGCGACCGAGTTGCTCTTGCCCGGCGTCAATACGGGATAATACCGCGCCACATAGCAGAACTTTAAAA
GTGCTCATCATTGGAAAACGTTCTTCGGGGCGAAAACTCTCAAGGATCTTACCGCTGTTGAGATCCAGTT
CGATGTAACCCACTCGTGCACCCAACTGATCTTCAGCATCTTTTACTTTCACCAGCGTTTCTGGGTGAGC
AAAAACAGGAAGGCAAAATGCCGCAAAAAAGGGAATAAGGGCGACACGGAAATGTTGAATACTCATACTC
TTCCTTTTTCAATATTATTGAAGCATTTATCAGGGTTATTGTCTCATGAGCGGATACATATTTGAATGTA
TTTAGAAAAATAAACAAATAGGGGTTCCGCGCACATTTCCCCGAAAAGTGCCACCTGACGTCGACGGATC
